>Addgene plasmid #171377 | pYeDP60-hATP13A2-WT | addgene full sequence | sequence record 342929 | Addgene NGS Result
AAGGTTTTTTTAGGCTAATCGACCTCGAGCAGATCCGCCAGGCGTGTATATAGCGTGGATGGCCAGGCAA
CTTTAGTGCTGACACATACAGGCATATATATATGTGTGCGACGACACATGATCATATGGCATGCATGTGC
TCTGTATGTATATAAAACTCTTGTTTTCTTCTTTTCTCTAAATATTCTTTCCTTATACATTAGGTCCTTT
GTAGCATAAATTACTATACTTCTATAGACACGCAAACACAAATACACACACTAAATTACCGAATTCAAAA
AAATGTCTGCAGACTCTAGCCCTTTAGTCGGATCTACACCAACGGGCTACGGCACATTGACAATTGGTAC
GTCTATTGATCCTCTATCTTCCAGTGTGTCTAGTGTTAGGCTGAGTGGGTATTGTGGTTCCCCCTGGAGG
GTAATCGGTTATCATGTGGTTGTCTGGATGATGGCGGGTATACCTCTGCTGTTATTCCGTTGGAAACCAT
TGTGGGGTGTGAGACTTAGATTGAGACCTTGTAACTTGGCCCACGCTGAAACTTTGGTAATCGAAATTAG
AGACAAAGAAGATTCCAGTTGGCAGCTATTTACTGTTCAAGTTCAAACTGAAGCTATTGGTGAGGGCTCT
TTAGAACCAAGTCCCCAATCTCAAGCCGAAGACGGTAGATCTCAAGCTGCTGTTGGTGCTGTGCCGGAAG
GTGCTTGGAAGGATACAGCGCAGTTACATAAATCAGAAGAGGCAAAGAGAGTTCTAAGATATTACTTATT
CCAAGGTCAAAGATATATTTGGATTGAGACTCAACAGGCCTTTTATCAAGTTAGCTTGTTGGATCATGGA
AGATCTTGTGATGACGTACATAGATCCAGACATGGTCTATCTTTACAGGACCAGATGGTTCGTAAAGCAA
TCTATGGTCCCAACGTTATATCTATACCAGTAAAGAGTTATCCTCAATTACTGGTCGATGAGGCCTTAAA
TCCCTATTATGGATTTCAGGCGTTTTCTATAGCGCTTTGGTTAGCCGACCATTATTACTGGTACGCTCTA
TGCATCTTTTTAATATCCTCTATCTCTATTTGTTTATCATTATACAAAACTCGTAAACAGTCACAAACCC
TAAGAGATATGGTCAAACTTTCTATGAGGGTATGCGTCTGTAGACCGGGAGGTGAAGAAGAATGGGTAGA
TTCCTCTGAACTTGTGCCAGGCGACTGTTTGGTCTTGCCTCAAGAGGGTGGATTAATGCCATGCGATGCA
GCGCTTGTCGCCGGCGAATGCATGGTGAATGAAAGCTCCCTGACAGGTGAATCCATACCAGTTCTGAAGA
CTGCATTGCCTGAAGGGTTAGGTCCATACTGCGCCGAGACCCATAGGAGACATACATTATTCTGTGGAAC
CCTTATTTTGCAGGCTAGAGCGTATGTTGGTCCACATGTTCTAGCTGTTGTTACTAGAACAGGATTTTGC
ACGGCAAAAGGTGGCCTTGTGTCTAGTATTTTGCATCCACGTCCAATTAATTTCAAATTCTACAAGCACT
CTATGAAGTTCGTTGCCGCTCTTTCAGTGTTGGCATTGCTGGGTACAATATACTCTATATTCATTCTGTA
CAGAAACAGAGTACCCTTAAATGAAATTGTTATAAGGGCATTGGACCTTGTCACTGTGGTCGTACCTCCA
GCTTTGCCAGCCGCCATGACAGTTTGTACGTTATATGCCCAATCCAGACTAAGGAGACAAGGCATCTTTT
GTATTCACCCATTAAGGATAAATCTTGGGGGTAAACTACAGCTAGTATGCTTTGACAAAACAGGTACTTT
AACTGAAGACGGCTTGGACGTAATGGGTGTCGTTCCGTTAAAGGGTCAAGCGTTCCTTCCTTTGGTCCCA
GAACCAAGGAGACTTCCTGTTGGTCCACTTCTGAGGGCATTGGCTACTTGCCACGCTCTAAGTAGATTGC
AAGATACTCCGGTGGGTGATCCAATGGACTTGAAAATGGTCGAGAGTACGGGCTGGGTATTAGAGGAAGA
ACCCGCTGCTGATTCCGCCTTCGGTACTCAAGTATTAGCAGTTATGAGACCGCCATTGTGGGAACCCCAA
CTGCAAGCTATGGAAGAACCACCTGTTCCGGTAAGCGTGTTGCATAGGTTTCCTTTCTCATCCGCTTTGC
AGAGAATGAGTGTCGTTGTCGCATGGCCGGGCGCAACCCAACCAGAAGCATACGTAAAGGGGTCTCCTGA
GTTGGTAGCCGGTCTTTGTAACCCCGAAACGGTTCCAACGGACTTTGCACAGATGTTGCAAAGCTACACA
GCGGCAGGTTATCGTGTTGTCGCATTGGCATCTAAACCATTGCCTACAGTACCCTCTCTGGAAGCGGCCC
AACAATTAACAAGAGATACTGTGGAAGGTGATTTGTCCTTGTTGGGTTTACTAGTCATGCGTAATTTGTT
GAAACCTCAAACCACCCCGGTCATTCAGGCTCTAAGAAGGACCAGAATTAGGGCAGTGATGGTCACTGGC
GATAATCTACAAACGGCTGTGACAGTTGCACGTGGTTGTGGTATGGTCGCACCACAAGAACACTTAATCA
TTGTGCATGCGACTCATCCTGAACGTGGTCAGCCCGCATCCTTGGAGTTCCTACCTATGGAATCTCCAAC
TGCCGTAAATGGTGTTAAAGATCCAGATCAAGCGGCAAGCTACACTGTTGAGCCCGATCCTCGTTCTAGA
CATTTGGCCTTGTCTGGCCCAACCTTCGGTATTATTGTGAAACATTTTCCAAAATTGCTGCCAAAGGTTT
TGGTCCAGGGGACCGTTTTTGCTCGTATGGCGCCTGAGCAGAAAACTGAACTTGTCTGCGAGTTGCAAAA
ATTGCAATATTGCGTCGGTATGTGTGGGGATGGGGCTAATGACTGTGGAGCGCTGAAAGCTGCAGATGTA
GGTATCTCCTTATCACAAGCTGAAGCTAGTGTAGTTAGTCCATTTACTAGTTCAATGGCAAGTATAGAAT
GTGTGCCAATGGTCATAAGAGAAGGTAGGTGTAGTCTAGATACTTCTTTTTCTGTTTTCAAGTATATGGC
TTTGTACAGCTTGACTCAATTTATTAGTGTCTTAATTCTGTATACTATTAATACTAACTTGGGCGATTTG
CAATTTCTAGCTATAGACTTAGTGATTACCACTACAGTTGCCGTTTTAATGTCTAGAACCGGCCCTGCTT
TAGTTCTAGGAAGGGTGAGACCCCCAGGTGCATTACTGTCAGTCCCAGTTTTGAGCTCACTATTGCTACA
GATGGTCCTTGTCACAGGTGTGCAACTAGGCGGATATTTTCTGACGTTAGCTCAACCCTGGTTTGTCCCA
TTGAACAGAACTGTTGCTGCCCCAGACAATCTGCCTAACTATGAAAATACGGTAGTTTTCAGCTTATCTA
GCTTTCAGTATTTAATCCTAGCAGCCGCTGTGTCCAAAGGAGCACCTTTCAGAAGGCCCTTATACACCAA
TGTTCCCTTTTTAGTGGCTCTAGCGTTGTTGTCCAGCGTACTGGTAGGTCTAGTTTTAGTACCCGGCTTA
TTACAGGGCCCCTTGGCTTTAAGGAATATTACTGACACTGGTTTTAAGTTGTTACTTTTGGGATTAGTAA
CATTAAACTTTGTTGGTGCATTCATGTTGGAATCTGTTCTTGATCAATGCCTGCCAGCTTGCTTGCGTAG
ACTTAGACCAAAGAGAGCGAGTAAAAAGAGATTCAAGCAATTAGAAAGAGAATTAGCAGAACAACCTTGG
CCCCCTCTACCAGCTGGTCCATTGAGAGCGGGTGGTGGTGGTAGTCTAGTTCCACGTGGTAGTACGGCGG
CTGCTCCCGGGCCTGCTCCTGCTCCTGCTCCTGCCTCTGCACCCGCCGCTGCCGCCCCGGCCGGTGCCGG
CACCCCGGTGACCGCCCCGCTGGCGGGCACTATCTGGAAGGTGCTGGCCAGCGAAGGCCAGACGGTGGCC
GCAGGCGAGGTGCTGCTGATTCTGGAAGCCATGAAGATGGAAACCGAAATCCGCGCCGCGCAGGCCGGGA
CCGTGCGCGGTATCGCGGTGAAAGCCGGCGACGCGGTGGCGGTCGGCGACACCCTGATGACCTAAGAGCT
CGGTACCCGGATCAGCGGGGGATCTCCCATGTCTCTACTGGTGGTGGTGCTTCTTTGGAATTATTGGAAG
GTAAGGAATTGCCAGGTGTTGCTTTCTTATCCGAAAAGAAATAAATTGAATTGAATTGAAATCGATAGAT
CAATTTTTTTCTTTTCTCTTTCCCCATCCTTTACGCTAAAATAATAGTTTATTTTATTTTTTGAATATTT
TTTATTTATATACGTATATATAGACTATTATTTATCTTTTAATGATTATTAAGATTTTTATTAAAAAAAA
ATTCGCTCCTCTTTTAATGCCTTTATGCAGTTTTTTTTTCCCATTCGATATTTCTATGTTCGGGTTCAGC
GTATTTTAAGTTTAATAACTCGAAAATTCTGCGTTCGTTAAAGCTTGGCGTAATCATGGTCATAGCTGTT
TCCTGTGTGAAATTGTTATCCGCTCACAATTCCACACAACATACGAGCCGGAAGCATAAAGTGTAAAGCC
TGGGGTGCCTAATGAGTGAGCTAACTCACATTAATTGCGTTGCGCTCACTGCCCGCTTTCCAGTCGGGAA
ACCTGTCGTGCCAGAGCTTCGTAACCGACAGTTTCTAACTTTTGTGCTTTGACAAGAACTTCTTCTTCTT
GCTTTAATAAAAACTGTTCCATTTTCGTTGTATAACTTGAATCATAAGCGCCAAGCAGTCTGACAGCCAA
CAGCGCAGCGTTCGTACTATTATTAATAGCGACGGTAGCTACTGGAACACCTCTAGGCATTTGCACAATT
GAATGTAAAGAATCTACTCCATCTAGACAAGAACCTTTTACGGGCACACCGATGACAGGAAGTGGTGTCA
TTGCAGCCACCATACCTGGCAAGTGAGCAGCCCCACCAGCTCCAGCGATAATTGTTTTAATTCCACGCTT
GCTTGCGGAAATAGCATATGCTGACATCCTATGTGGAGTTCTATGAGCAGAGACTATTGTCACTTCAAAT
GGAACGCCAAAATCTTTTAAAACCGCACATGCGGCAGACATTACCGGCAAGTCAGAGTCTGATCCCATGA
TGATTCCAACCAATGGTTTGACCATTGCTTCCAAGTCCAACTTTTGAGCGACAGAGATTTTGATTGGAAT
ATCAGTTCTACCTGTAATGTAGTTCAGCCTTTGTTCACATTCCGCCATACTGGAGGCAATAATATTTATG
TGACCTACTTTTCTGTTAGGTCTAGACTCTTTTCCATATAAGTACACTGAGGAACCTGGAGTCGCCAATG
CTCTTTCGCAAGTTTCTAGCTCTTTATCTTTTGTATGTTTGTCTCCAAGAACATTTAGCATAATGGCGTT
CGTTGTAATGGTGGAGAAAGATGTGAAATTCTTTGGCATTGGCAAATCCAATATTGATCTCAAATGAGCT
TCAAATTGAGAAGTGACGCAAGCATCAATGGTATAATGTCCAGAGTTGTGAGGCCTTGGGGCAATTTCGT
TAATAAGCAATTCCCCTGTTTCTAAATAGAACATTTCCACACCAAATATACCACAACCGGGAAAAGATTT
GATTGCATTTTCTGCCAACAACTTCGCCTTAAGTTGAACGGAGTCCGGAACTCTAGCAGGCGCATAACAT
AAGTCACAAATATTGTCCTTGTGGATAGTCTCTACAATTGGGTAAGAAAACACTAAACCGTTAACAGATC
TCACAATCATGACTGCTAATTCTTTAGTAAATGGTGCCCATTTTTCGGCGTACAAAGGACGATCCTTCAG
TACTTCCAAAGCTTCCGGAATCATTTCCTTATTCTTTACAACGAAGTTACCTCTTCCATCGTATGCCAAA
GTCCTCGACTTCAAGACGAATGGAAAACCCAAATCTCTTCCAACATTCAATAGGGACGTCTCACTGGCTT
GTTCCACAGGAACACTTTGGGTAACTGCTATACCATTTTTGATTAAATGCTCTTTTTGAATATATTTGTC
TTGTATCAATCTGATTGTTTCTGGAGAAGGGTAAATTTTTAATTTGGGATGTTTTACTTGAAGATTCTTT
AGTGTAGGAACATCAACATGCTCAATCTCAATCGTTAGCACATCACATTTTTCAGCTAGTTTTTCGATAT
CAAGAGGATTGGAAAAGGAGCCATTAACGTGGTCATTGGAGTTGCTTATTTGTTTGGCAGGAGAATTTTC
AGCATCTAGTATTACCGTCTTAATGTTGAGCCTGTTTGCTGCCTCAACAATCATACGTCCCAATTGTCCC
CCTCCTAATATACCAACTGTTCTAGAATCCATACTTGATTGTTTTGTCCGATTTTCTTGTTTTTCTTGAT
TGTTATAGTAGGATGTACTTAGAAGAGAGATCCAACGATTTTACGCACCAATTTATACATGAAATGCTCC
ATAATATTGTCCATTTAGTTCTTAATAAAAGGTCAGCAAGAGTCAATCACTTAGTATTACCCGGTTCGTA
GCCATGCAACAAGAGTCATTTGTCAGCATAGCTGTAATAATCAATCATGACGTAAGAAATGTATCATAAT
TAAAAGTTGTTAAAGATGTCAGTGTTATGTTGGTGTTACAAAATTCTCGGCTTCTCACTAATATTTAATA
TCTCTTAAATTTTATCTGTCTTTGATTCTTTTAAGAAAAGTTATGTATTATTCAAGAAAAAGTCAATTCC
GCATCAAAAGGTAAAATTTATATAAACTGCTTTAAAATTTCATGAAACTAGGCAACTTTTCGAAATGATC
TTTTTCGAGCATGAAGTTTCTTTTATAATAACCTGGTCAAAAGCTCTGCATTAATGAATCGGCCAACGCG
CGGGGAGAGGCGGTTTGCGTATTGGGCGCTCTTCCGCTTCCTCGCTCACTGACTCGCTGCGCTCGGTCGT
TCGGCTGCGGCGAGCGGTATCAGCTCACTCAAAGGCGGTAATACGGTTATCCACAGAATCAGGGGATAAC
GCAGGAAAGAACATGTGAGCAAAAGGCCAGCAAAAGGCCAGGAACCGTAAAAAGGCCGCGTTGCTGGCGT
TTTTCCATAGGCTCCGCCCCCCTGACGAGCATCACAAAAATCGACGCTCAAGTCAGAGGTGGCGAAACCC
GACAGGACTATAAAGATACCAGGCGTTTCCCCCTGGAAGCTCCCTCGTGCGCTCTCCTGTTCCGACCCTG
CCGCTTACCGGATACCTGTCCGCCTTTCTCCCTTCGGGAAGCGTGGCGCTTTCTCATAGCTCACGCTGTA
GGTATCTCAGTTCGGTGTAGGTCGTTCGCTCCAAGCTGGGCTGTGTGCACGAACCCCCCGTTCAGCCCGA
CCGCTGCGCCTTATCCGGTAACTATCGTCTTGAGTCCAACCCGGTAAGACACGACTTATCGCCACTGGCA
GCAGCCACTGGTAACAGGATTAGCAGAGCGAGGTATGTAGGCGGTGCTACAGAGTTCTTGAAGTGGTGGC
CTAACTACGGCTACACTAGAAGAACAGTATTTGGTATCTGCGCTCTGCTGAAGCCAGTTACCTTCGGAAA
AAGAGTTGGTAGCTCTTGATCCGGCAAACAAACCACCGCTGGTAGCGGTGGTTTTTTTGTTTGCAAGCAG
CAGATTACGCGCAGAAAAAAAGGATCTCAAGAAGATCCTTTGATCTTTTCTACGGGGTCTGACGCTCAGT
GGAACGAAAACTCACGTTAAGGGATTTTGGTCATGAGATTATCAAAAAGGATCTTCACCTAGATCCTTTT
AAATTAAAAATGAAGTTTTAAATCAATCTAAAGTATATATGAGTAAACTTGGTCTGACAGTTACCAATGC
TTAATCAGTGAGGCACCTATCTCAGCGATCTGTCTATTTCGTTCATCCATAGTTGCCTGACTCCCCGTCG
TGTAGATAACTACGATACGGGAGGGCTTACCATCTGGCCCCAGTGCTGCAATGATACCGCGAGACCCACG
CTCACCGGCTCCAGATTTATCAGCAATAAACCAGCCAGCCGGAAGGGCCGAGCGCAGAAGTGGTCCTGCA
ACTTTATCCGCCTCCATCCAGTCTATTAATTGTTGCCGGGAAGCTAGAGTAAGTAGTTCGCCAGTTAATA
GTTTGCGCAACGTTGTTGCCATTGCTACAGGCATCGTGGTGTCACGCTCGTCGTTTGGTATGGCTTCATT
CAGCTCCGGTTCCCAACGATCAAGGCGAGTTACATGATCCCCCATGTTGTGCAAAAAAGCGGTTAGCTCC
TTCGGTCCTCCGATCGTTGTCAGAAGTAAGTTGGCCGCAGTGTTATCACTCATGGTTATGGCAGCACTGC
ATAATTCTCTTACTGTCATGCCATCCGTAAGATGCTTTTCTGTGACTGGTGAGTACTCAACCAAGTCATT
CTGAGAATAGTGTATGCGGCGACCGAGTTGCTCTTGCCCGGCGTCAATACGGGATAATACCGCGCCACAT
AGCAGAACTTTAAAAGTGCTCATCATTGGAAAACGTTCTTCGGGGCGAAAACTCTCAAGGATCTTACCGC
TGTTGAGATCCAGTTCGATGTAACCCACTCGTGCACCCAACTGATCTTCAGCATCTTTTACTTTCACCAG
CGTTTCTGGGTGAGCAAAAACAGGAAGGCAAAATGCCGCAAAAAAGGGAATAAGGGCGACACGGAAATGT
TGAATACTCATACTCTTCCTTTTTCAATATTATTGAAGCATTTATCAGGGTTATTGTCTCATGAGCGGAT
ACATATTTGAATGTATTTAGAAAAATAAACAAATAGGGGTTCCGCGCACATTTCCCCGAAAAGTGCCACC
TGACGTCTAAGAAACCATTATTATCATGACATTAACCTATAAAAATAGGCGTATCACGAGGCCCTTTCGT
CTCGCGCGTTTCGGTGATGACGGTGAAAACCTCTGACACATGCAGCTCCCGGAGACGGTCACAGCTTGTC
TGTAAGCGGATGCCGGGAGCAGACAAGCCCGTCAGGGCGCGTCAGCGGGTGTTGGCGGGTGTCGGGGCTG
GCTTAACTATGCGGCATCAGAGCAGATTGTACTGAGAGTGCACCATATGCGGTGTGAAATACCGCACAGA
TGCGTAAGGAGAAAATACCGCATCAGGCGCCATTCGCCATTCAGGCTGCGCAACTGTTGGGAAGGGCGAT
CGGTGCGGGCCTCTTCGCTATTACGCCAGCTGGCGAAAGGGGGATGTGCTGCAAGGCGATTAAGTTGGGT
AACGCCAGGGTTTTCCCAGTCACGACGTTGTAAAACGACGGCCAGTGAATTAATTCCACGGACTATAGAC
TATACTAGTATACTCCGTCTACTGTACGATACACTTCCGCTCAGGTCCTTGTCCTTTAACGAGGCCTTAC
CACTCTTTTGTTACTCTATTGATCCAGCTCAGCAAAGGCAGTGTGATCTAAGATTCTATCTTCGCGATGT
AGTAAAACTAGCTAGACCGAGAAAGAGACTAGAAATGCAAAAGGCACTTCTACAATGGCTGCCATCATTA
TTATCCGATGTGACGCTGCAGCTTCTCAATGATATTCGAATACGCTTTGAGGAGATACAGCCTAATATCC
GACAAACTGTTTTACAGATTTACGATCGTACTTGTTACCCATCATTGAATTTTGAACATCCGAACCTGGG
AGTTTTCCCTGAAACAGATAGTATATTTGAACCTGTATAATAATATATAGTCTAGCGCTTTACGGAAGAC
AATGTATGTATTTCGGTTCCTGGAGAAACTATTGCATCTATTGCATAGGTAATCTTGCACGTCGCATCCC
CGGTTCATTTTCTGCGTTTCCATCTTGCACTTCAATAGCATATCTTTGTTAACGAAGCATCTGTGCTTCA
TTTTGTAGAACAAAAATGCAACGCGAGAACGCTAATTTTTCAAACAAAGAATCTGAGCTGCATTTTTACA
GAACAGAAATGCAACGCGAAAGCGCTATTTTACCAACGAAGAATCTGTGCTTCATTTTTGTAAAACAAAA
ATGCAACGCGAGAGCGCTAATTTTTCAAACAAAGAATCTGAGCTGCATTTTTACAGAACAGAAATGCAAC
GCGAGAGCGCTATTTTACCAACAAAGAATCTATACTTCTTTTTTGTTCTACAAAAATGCATCCCGAGAGC
GCTATTTTTCTAACAAAGCATCTTAGATTACTTTTTTTCTCCTTTGTGCGCTCTATAATGCAGTCTCTTG
ATAACTTTTTGCACTGTAGGTCCGTTAAGGTTAGAAGAAGGCTACTTTGGTGTCTATTTTCTCTTCCATA
AAAAAAGCCTGACTCCACTTCCCGCGTTTACTGATTACTAGCGAAGCTGCGGGTGCATTTTTTCAAGATA
AAGGCATCCCCGATTATATTCTATACCGATGTGGATTGCGCATACTTTGTGAACAGAAAGTGATAGCGTT
GATGATTCTTCATTGGTCAGAAAATTATGAACGGTTTCTTCTATTTTGTCTCTATATACTACGTATAGGA
AATGTTTACATTTTCGTATTGTTTTCGATTCACTCTATGAATAGTTCTTACTACAATTTTTTTGTCTAAA
GAGTAATACTAGAGATAAACATAAAAAATGTAGAGGTCGAGTTTAGATGCAAGTTCAAGGAGCGAAAGGT
GGATGGGTAGGTTATATAGGGATATAGCACAGAGATATATAGCAAAGAGATACTTTTGAGCAATGTTTGT
GGAAGCGGTATTCGCAATATTTTAGTAGCTCGTTACAGTCCGGTGCGTTTTTGGTTTTTTGAAAGTGCGT
CTTCAGAGCGCTTTTGGTTTTCAAAAGCGCTCTGAAGTTCCTATACTTTCTAGAGAATAGGAACTTCGGA
ATAGGAACTTCAAAGCGTTTCCGAAAACGAGCGCTTCCGAAAATGCAACGCGAGCTGCGCACATACAGCT
CACTGTTCACGTCGCACCTATATCTGCGTGTTGCCTGTATATATATATACATGAGAAGAACGGCATAGTG
CGTGTTTATGCTTAAATGCGTACTTATATGCGTCTATTTATGTAGGATGAAAGGTAGTCTAGTACCTCCT
GTGATATTATCCCATTCCATGCGGGGTATCGTATGCTTCCTTCAGCACTACCCTTTAGCTGTTCTATATG
CTGCCACTCCTCAATTGGATTAGTCTCATCCTTCAATGCTATCATTTCCTTTGATATTGGATCATATGCA
TAGTACCGAGAAACTAGTGCGAAGTAGTGATCAGGTATTGCTGTTATCTGATGAGTATACGTTGTCCTGG
CCACGGCAGAAGCACGCTTATCGCTCCAATTTCCCACAACATTAGTCAACTCCGTTAGGCCCTTCATTGA
AAGAAATGAGGTCATCAAATGTCTTCCAATGTGAGATTTTGGGCCATTTTTTATAGCAAAGATTGAATAA
GGCGCATTTTTCTTCAAAGCTTTATTGTACGATCTGACTAAGTTATCTTTTAATAATTGGTATTCCTGTT
TATTGCTTGAAGAATTGCCGGTCCTATTTACTCGTTTTAGGACTGGTTCAGAATTAATTCTCATGTTTGA
CAGCTTATCATCGCGATAAGCTTTTCAATTCATCATTTTTTTTTTATTCTTTTTTTTGATTTCGGTTTCC
TTGAAATTTTTTTGATTCGGTAATCTCCGAACAGAAGGAAGAACGAAGGAAGGAGCACAGACTTAGATTG
GTATATATACGCATATGTAGTGTTGAAGAAACATGAAATTGCCCAGTATTCTTAACCCAACTGCACAGAA
CAAAAACCTGCAGGAAACGAAGATAAATCATGTCGAAAGCTACATATAAGGAACGTGCTGCTACTCATCC
TAGTCCTGTTGCTGCCAAGCTATTTAATATCATGCACGAAAAGCAAACAAACTTGTGTGCTTCATTGGAT
GTTCGTACCACCAAGGAATTACTGGAGTTAGTTGAAGCATTAGGTCCCAAAATTTGTTTACTAAAAACAC
ATGTGGATATCTTGACTGATTTTTCCATGGAGGGCACAGTTAAGCCGCTAAAGGCATTATCCGCCAAGTA
CAATTTTTTACTCTTCGAAGACAGAAAATTTGCTGACATTGGTAATACAGTCAAATTGCAGTACTCTGCG
GGTGTATACAGAATAGCAGAATGGGCAGACATTACGAATGCACACGGTGTGGTGGGCCCAGGTATTGTTA
GCGGTTTGAAGCAGGCGGCAGAAGAAGTAACAAAGGAACCTAGAGGCCTTTTGATGTTAGCAGAATTGTC
ATGCAAGGGCTCCCTATCTACTGGAGAATATACTAAGGGTACTGTTGACATTGCGAAGAGCGACAAAGAT
TTTGTTATCGGCTTTATTGCTCAAAGAGACATGGGTGGAAGAGATGAAGGTTACGATTGGTTGATTATGA
CACCCGGTGTGGGTTTAGATGACAAGGGAGACGCATTGGGTCAACAGTATAGAACCGTGGATGATGTGGT
CTCTACAGGATCTGACATTATTATTGTTGGAAGAGGACTATTTGCAAAGGGAAGGGATGCTAAGGTAGAG
GGTGAACGTTACAGAAAAGCAGGCTGGGAAGCATATTTGAGAAGATGCGGCCAGCAAAACTAAAAAACTG
TATTATAAGTAAATGCATGTATACTAAACTCACAAATTAGAGCTTCAATTTAATTATATCAGTTATTACC
CGATCAAAAATCATCGCTTCGCTGATTAATTACCCCAGAAATAAGGCTAAAAAACTAATCGCATTATCAT
CCTATGGTTGTTAATTTGATTCGTTCATTTGAAGGTTTGTGGGGCCAGGTTACTGCCAATTTTTCCTCTT
CATAACCATAAAAGCTAGTATTGTAGAATCTTTATTGTTCGGAGCAGTGCGGCGCGAGGCACATCTGCGT
TTCAGGAACGCGACCGGTGAAGACGAGGACGCACGGAGGAGAGTCTTCCTTCGGAGGGCTGTCACCCGCT
CGGCGGCTTCTAATCCGTACTTCAATATAGCAATGAGCAGTTAAGCGTATTACTGAAAGTTCCAAAGAG
Features (pLannotate 1.2.2; 23 found; start..end, strand, type, name):
      1..18      -  promoter       GAL10 promoter (fragment): S. cerevisiae GAL10; inducible promoter, regulated by Gal4
    283..3807    +  CDS            ATP13A2: AT132_HUMAN - Also known as PARK9 From Homo sapiens (Human).
   3916..4122    +  CDS            BioEase™ tag: biotinylated sequence derived from the C-terminus of the α-subunit of Klebsiella pneumoniae oxaloacetate decarboxylase contains a unique biotinylation site
   4119..4238    +  CDS            pgk (fragment): PGK_CAMJE - Experimental evidence at protein level: Swiss-Prot protein existence level 1. From Campylobacter jejuni subsp. jejuni serotype O:2 (strain ATCC 700819 / NCTC 11168).
   4245..4515    +  terminator     PGK1 terminator: S. cerevisae PGK1; transcription terminator for 3-phosphoglycerate kinase gene
   4561..4583    -  protein_bind   lac operator (fragment): The lac repressor binds to the lac operator to inhibit transcription in E. coli. This inhibition can be relieved by adding lactose or isopropyl-β-D-thiogalactopyranoside (IPTG). lac repressor encoded by lacI
   4587..4617    -  promoter       lac promoter: promoter for the E. coli lac operon
   4632..4653    -  protein_bind   CAP binding site: CAP binding activates transcription in the presence of cAMP. E. coli catabolite activator protein
   4666..4704    -  CDS            lacI (fragment): lac repressor; lacI; The lac repressor binds to the lac operator to inhibit transcription in E. coli. This inhibition can be relieved by adding lactose or isopropyl-β-D-thiogalactopyranoside (IPTG).
   4705..6402    -  CDS            ADE2: phosphoribosylaminoimidazole carboxylase, required for adenine biosynthesis; S. cerevisiae ADE2; yeast auxotrophic marker
   6403..6778    -  promoter       ADE2 promoter: S. cerevisiae ADE2
   6906..6959    -  CDS            lacI (fragment): lac repressor; lacI; The lac repressor binds to the lac operator to inhibit transcription in E. coli. This inhibition can be relieved by adding lactose or isopropyl-β-D-thiogalactopyranoside (IPTG).
   7142..7730    -  rep_origin     ori: high-copy-number ColE1/pMB1/pBR322/pUC origin of replication
   7901..8761    -  CDS            AmpR: β-lactamase; bla; confers resistance to ampicillin, carbenicillin, and related antibiotics
   8762..8866    -  promoter       AmpR promoter: bla
   8961..8996    +  CDS            rop (fragment): Rop protein, which maintains plasmids at low copy number; rop
   9098..9197    +  misc_feature   bom (fragment): basis of mobility region from pBR322
   9203..9360    -  CDS            lacZα (fragment): LacZα fragment of β-galactosidase; lacZ fragment
   9363..9767    +  CDS            RAF1 (fragment): RAF_YEAST - Experimental evidence at transcript level: Swiss-Prot protein existence level 2. Antagonizes transcriptional repression of recombinase FLP by REP1-REP2. May play a role in plasmid partitioning. From Saccharomyces cerevisiae (strain ATCC 204508 / S288c) (Baker's yeast).
   9921..11263   -  rep_origin     2μ ori: yeast 2μ plasmid origin of replication
  11644..11859   +  promoter       URA3 promoter: S. cerevisiae URA3
  11860..12663   +  CDS            URA3: orotidine-5'-phosphate decarboxylase, required for uracil biosynthesis; S. cerevisiae URA3; yeast auxotrophic marker, counterselectable with 5-fluoroorotic acid (5-FOA)
  12920..13037   -  protein_bind   UAS: upstream activating sequence mediating Gal4-dependent induction Gal4
