[The description below was written by a language model from this plasmid's Addgene catalogue record and pLannotate feature annotations shown in this document.]
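Description:
pYeDP60-hATP13A2-WT is a 13.1 kb yeast expression plasmid built on the pYeDP60 backbone, an E. coli/Saccharomyces cerevisiae shuttle vector. In bacteria it is maintained through a high-copy ColE1/pUC-type origin and selected with ampicillin via the β-lactamase gene. In yeast it replicates episomally from the 2μ origin and carries two auxotrophic markers, URA3 and ADE2, each with its own promoter, allowing selection in uracil- and/or adenine-requiring strains. Short annotated fragments of lacI, lacZα, rop, bom and the lac promoter/operator region appear to be remnants of earlier cloning vectors rather than functional parts.

The payload is a yeast codon-optimized open reading frame for wild-type human ATP13A2 isoform 2 (PARK9), a polyamine-transporting P-type ATPase, cloned between EcoRI and ClaI sites. According to the catalogue entry, the coding sequence is followed by a thrombin cleavage site and a C-terminal biotin acceptor domain (BAD) tag. The feature table annotates this tag as a BioEase-type sequence derived from Klebsiella oxaloacetate decarboxylase, which contains a single biotinylation site. Such a tag allows capture on avidin or streptavidin resin, and the thrombin site allows release of the untagged protein. Transcription ends at the PGK1 terminator.

The catalogue field lists URA3 as the promoter, but in the feature table the URA3 promoter sits directly upstream of the URA3 marker. The elements just upstream of the insert on the circular map are a Gal4-responsive UAS and a GAL10 promoter fragment, which suggests galactose-inducible expression. The construct serves for overexpression and affinity purification of human ATP13A2 from yeast for biochemical study, and the associated work concerns lysosomal polyamine export.
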