Addgene plasmid #171377: pYeDP60-hATP13A2-WT
Purpose: A modified pYEDP60 plasmid containing a yeast codon-optimized version of human ATP13A2 variant 2, followed by a thrombin cleavage site and a C-terminal BAD tag. DOI: 10.21769/BioProtoc.3888
Depositing lab: Peter Vangheluwe. Depositing organization: Katholieke Universiteit Leuven. Publication: ATP13A2 deficiency disrupts lysosomal polyamine export. van Veen S, Martin S, Van den Haute C, Benoy V, Lyons J, Vanhoutte R, Kahler JP, Decuypere JP, Gelders G, Lambie E, Zielich J, Swinnen JV, Annaert W, Agostinis P, Ghesquiere B, Verhelst S, Baekelandt V, Eggermont J, Vangheluwe P. Nature. 2020 Feb;578(7795):419-424. doi: 10.1038/s41586-020-1968-7. Epub 2020 Jan 29. PubMed 31996848.
Backbone
  Vector backbone: pYeDP60
  Backbone manufacturer: Joseph Lyons
  Backbone size w/o insert (bp): 9259
  Total vector size (bp): 13089
  Modifications to backbone: insert of hATP13A2, thrombin cleavage site, BAD tag
  Vector type: Yeast Expression
Growth in bacteria
  Bacterial resistance: Ampicillin, 100 μg/mL
  Growth temperature: 37°C
  Growth strain: DH5alpha
  Copy number: Unknown
Gene/Insert
  Gene/Insert name: human ATP13A2 variant 2 wild-type (alt names: hATP13A2; polyamine-transporting ATPase 13A2 isoform 2 [Homo sapiens])
  Species: H. sapiens (human)
  Insert size (bp): 3830
  GenBank ID: NM_001141973.3
  Promoter: URA3
  Tag / fusion protein: BAD tag (C terminal on insert)
  Entrez Gene: ATP13A2 (a.k.a. CLN12, HSA9947, KRPPD, PARK9, SPG78)
  Cloning method: Restriction Enzyme; 5′ cloning site EcoRI (unknown if destroyed); 3′ cloning site ClaI (unknown if destroyed)
  Sequencing primers: 5′ TAACTTGGCCCACGCTGAAA; 3′ CATGTTGGAATCTGTTCTTGATCAATGCCTG
Terms and licenses: Academic/Nonprofit Terms; Industry Terms: Not Available to Industry
How to cite: pYeDP60-hATP13A2-WT was a gift from Peter Vangheluwe (Addgene plasmid # 171377 ; http://n2t.net/addgene:171377 ; RRID:Addgene_171377)
